>Addgene plasmid #45262 | pBabe_puro_DEST_Flag_PHC3 | depositor partial sequence | sequence record 63198 | PHC3
GCGGATCAGTGTGGTGGTCGTAGGAATTCATGGACTACAAAGACGATGACGACAAGCAATTGACAAGTTT
GTACAAAAAAGTTGGCATGGATACTGAACCAAACCCGGGAACATCTTCTGTGTCAACAACAACCAGCAGT
ACCACCACCACCACCATCACCACTTCCTCCTCTCGAATGCAGCAGCCACAGATCTCTGTCTACAGTGGTT
CAGACCGACATGCTGTACAGGCATTGCATCGGCCCCCCAGCTCAGCTGCTCAGTACCTTCAGCAAATGTA
TGCAGCCCAACAACAGCACTTGATGCTGCATACTGCAGCTCTTCAGCAGCAGCATTTAAGCAGCTCCCAG
CTTCAGAGCCTTGCTGCTGTTCAGGCAAGTTTGTCCAGTGGAAGACCATCTACATCTCCCACAGGAAGTG
TCACACAGCAGTCAAGTATGTCCCAAACGTCTGTAAGTTCCCTAAATTTTTTTTTCCTGGATTTAAAATT
TTACCCAACTTTCTTGTACAAAGTGGTCTCGACCCTGTGGAATGTGTGTCAGTTAGGGTGTGGAAAGTCC
CCAGGCTCCCCAGCAGGCAGAAGTATGCAAAGCATGCATCTCAATTAGTCAGCAACCAGGTGTGGAAAGT
CCCCAGGCTCCCCAGCAGGCAGAAGTATGCAAAGCATGCATCTCAATTAGTCAGCAACCATAGTCCCGCC
CCTAACTCCGCCCATCCCGCCCCTAACTCCGCCCAGTTCCGCCCATTCTCCGCCCCATGGCTGACTAATT
TTTTTTATTTATGCAGAGGCCGAGGCCGCCTCGGCCTCTGAGCTATTCCAGAAGTAGTGAGGAGGCTTTT
TTGGAGGCCTAGGCTTTTGCAAAAAGCTTACCATGACCGAGTACAAGCCCACGGTGCGCCTCGCCACCCG
CGACGACGTCCCCAGGGCCGTACGCACCCTCGCCGCNGCGTTCGCCGACTACCCCGCCACGCGCCANACC
GTCGATCCGGAACGGCCACATCGAGCGGGTCACGAGCTGCAAAAACTTTTCNTCANGCGCGTCGGGNNGA
NATCGGCAAGGNGN
