>Addgene plasmid #45262 | pBabe_puro_DEST_Flag_PHC3 | addgene partial sequence | sequence record 64353 | pBABE5 5'-CTTTATCCAGCCCTCAC-3'
GCCGGATCCCAGTGTGGTGGTACGTAGGAATTCATGGACTACAAAGACGATGACGACAAGCAATTGACAA
GTTTGTACAAAAAAGTTGGCATGGATACTGAACCAAACCCGGGAACATCTTCTGTGTCAACAACAACCAG
CAGTACCACCACCACCACCATCACCACTTCCTCCTCTCGAATGCAGCAGCCACAGATCTCTGTCTACAGT
GGTTCAGACCGACATGCTGTACAGGCATTGCATCGGCCCCCCAGCTCAGCTGCTCAGTACCTTCAGCAAA
TGTATGCAGCCCAACAACAGCACTTGATGCTGCATACTGCAGCTCTTCAGCAGCAGCATTTAAGCAGCTC
CCAGCTTCAGAGCCTTGCTGCTGTTCAGGCAAGTTTGTCCAGTGGAAGACCATCTACATCTCCCACAGGA
AGTGTCACACAGCAGTCAAGTATGTCCCAAACGTCTGTAAGTTCCCTAAATTTTTTTTTCCTGGATTTAA
AATTTTACCCAACTTTCTTGTACAAAGTGGTCTCGACCCTGTGGAATGTGTGTCAGTTAGGGTGTGGAAA
GTCCCCAGGCTCCCCAGCAGGCAGAAGTATGCAAAGCATGCATCTCAATTAGTCAGCAACCAGGTGTGGA
AAGTCCCCAGGCTCCCCAGCAGGCAGAAGTATGCAAAGCATGCATCTCAATTAGTCAGCAACCATAGTCC
CGCCCCTAACTCCGCCCATCCCGCCCCTAACTCCGCCCAGTTCCGCCCATTCTCCGCCCCATGGCTGACT
AATTTTTTTTATTTATGCAGAGGCCGAGGCCGCCTCGGCCTCTGAGCTATTCCAGAAGTAGTGAGGAGGC
TTTTTTGGAGGCCTAGGCTTTTGCAAAAAGCTTACCATGACCGAGTACAAGCCCACGGTGCGCCTCGCCA
CCCGCGACGACGTCCCCAGGGCCGTACGCACCCTCGCCGCCGCGTTCGCCGACTACCCCGCCACGCGCCA
