[The description below was written by a language model from this plasmid's Addgene catalogue record.]
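Description:
pBabe_puro_DEST_Flag_PHC3 is a retroviral mammalian expression plasmid built on pBabe-puro-flag-DEST, a Gateway destination version of the pBabe-puro backbone (about 5.1 kb without insert). It is propagated in E. coli under ampicillin selection, and transduced or transfected mammalian cells are selected with puromycin. The record gives no feature table, so the origin of replication, the exact promoters and the insert size are not stated. pBabe-type vectors are generally Moloney murine leukemia virus-derived: the cargo sits between long terminal repeats with a packaging signal, the 5′ LTR drives the inserted gene, and a separate internal promoter drives the puromycin resistance gene.

The payload is the human PHC3 open reading frame (polyhomeotic homolog 3, also known as EDR3 or HPH3), which encodes a Polycomb-group protein. It was introduced by Gateway recombination from an ORF clone originating in the CCSB human ORFeome collection. The backbone supplies an N-terminal Flag epitope, so the protein is expressed as Flag-PHC3 and can be detected or immunoprecipitated with anti-Flag antibodies. Gateway recombination normally leaves att-site-derived linker sequence flanking the ORF, although this is not documented here.

When the plasmid is introduced into a retroviral packaging cell line, the region between the LTRs is packaged into replication-defective virus. That virus integrates into dividing target cells, giving stable, puromycin-selectable overexpression of tagged PHC3. The associated publication was a systematic survey of genes in the 3q26 chromosomal region for cancer driver activity. This suggests the construct served as one member of an ORF overexpression set for gain-of-function assays in that study.
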