Addgene plasmid #45262: pBabe_puro_DEST_Flag_PHC3
Depositing lab: William Hahn. Depositing organization: Dana-Farber Cancer Institute. Publication: Systematic interrogation of 3q26 identifies TLOC1 and SKIL as cancer drivers. Hagerstrand D, Tong A, Schumacher SE, Ilic N, Shen RR, Cheung HW, Vazquez F, Shrestha Y, Kim SY, Giacomelli AO, Rosenbluh J, Schinzel AC, Spardy NA, Barbie DA, Mermel CH, Weir BA, Garraway LA, Tamayo P, Mesirov JP, Beroukhim R, Hahn WC. Cancer Discov. 2013 Jun 13. [Epub ahead of print] 10.1158/2159-8290.CD-12-0592 PubMed 23764425.
Backbone
  Vector backbone: pBabe-puro-flag-DEST
  Backbone size w/o insert (bp): 5100
  Vector type: Mammalian Expression, Retroviral
  Selectable markers: Puromycin
Growth in bacteria
  Bacterial resistance: Ampicillin, 100 μg/mL
  Growth temperature: 37°C
  Growth strain: DH5alpha
  Copy number: Unknown
Gene/Insert
  Gene/Insert name: PHC3
  Species: H. sapiens (human)
  Entrez Gene: PHC3 (a.k.a. EDR3, HPH3)
  Tag / fusion protein: Flag (N terminal on backbone)
  Cloning method: Gateway Cloning
  Sequencing primers: 5′ pBabe5'; 3′ pBabe3'
Resource information
  A portion of this plasmid was derived from a plasmid made by: THE CCSB HUMAN ORFEOME COLLECTION
Terms and licenses: Academic/Nonprofit Terms; Industry Terms: Not Available to Industry
How to cite: pBabe_puro_DEST_Flag_PHC3 was a gift from William Hahn (Addgene plasmid # 45262 ; http://n2t.net/addgene:45262 ; RRID:Addgene_45262)
